>Addgene plasmid #41245 | TAL3071 | depositor partial sequence | sequence record 54884 | TAL3071 sequence 2430 bps
TCTAGAGCTAGCACCATGGACTACAAAGACCATGACGGTGATTATAAAGATCATGACATCGATTACAAGG
ATGACGATGACAAGATGGCCCCCAAGAAGAAGAGGAAGGTGGGCATTCACCGCGGGGTACCTATGGTGGA
CTTGAGGACACTCGGTTATTCGCAACAGCAACAGGAGAAAATCAAGCCTAAGGTCAGGAGCACCGTCGCG
CAACACCACGAGGCGCTTGTGGGGCATGGCTTCACTCATGCGCATATTGTCGCGCTTTCACAGCACCCTG
CGGCGCTTGGGACGGTGGCTGTCAAATACCAAGATATGATTGCGGCCCTGCCCGAAGCCACGCACGAGGC
AATTGTAGGGGTCGGTAAACAGTGGTCGGGAGCGCGAGCACTTGAGGCGCTGCTGACTGTGGCGGGTGAG
CTTAGGGGGCCTCCGCTCCAGCTCGACACCGGGCAGCTGCTGAAGATCGCGAAGAGAGGGGGAGTAACAG
CGGTAGAGGCAGTGCACGCCTGGCGCAATGCGCTCACCGGGGCCCCCTTGAACCTGACCCCAGACCAGGT
AGTCGCAATCGCGTCAAACGGAGGGGGAAAGCAAGCCCTGGAAACCGTGCAAAGGTTGTTGCCGGTCCTT
TGTCAAGACCACGGCCTTACACCGGAGCAAGTCGTGGCCATTGCAAATAATAACGGTGGCAAACAGGCTC
TTGAGACGGTTCAGAGACTTCTCCCAGTTCTCTGTCAAGCCCACGGGCTGACTCCCGATCAAGTTGTAGC
GATTGCGTCCAACGGTGGAGGGAAACAAGCATTGGAGACTGTCCAACGGCTCCTTCCCGTGTTGTGTCAA
GCCCACGGTTTGACGCCTGCACAAGTGGTCGCCATCGCCTCGAATGGCGGCGGTAAGCAGGCGCTGGAAA
CAGTACAGCGCCTGCTGCCTGTACTGTGCCAGGATCATGGACTGACCCCAGACCAGGTAGTCGCAATCGC
GTCAAACGGAGGGGGAAAGCAAGCCCTGGAAACCGTGCAAAGGTTGTTGCCGGTCCTTTGTCAAGACCAC
GGCCTTACACCGGAGCAAGTCGTGGCCATTGCAAATAATAACGGTGGCAAACAGGCTCTTGAGACGGTTC
AGAGACTTCTCCCAGTTCTCTGTCAAGCCCACGGGCTGACTCCCGATCAAGTTGTAGCGATTGCGTCCAA
CGGTGGAGGGAAACAAGCATTGGAGACTGTCCAACGGCTCCTTCCCGTGTTGTGTCAAGCCCACGGTTTG
ACGCCTGCACAAGTGGTCGCCATCGCCAACAACAACGGCGGTAAGCAGGCGCTGGAAACAGTACAGCGCC
TGCTGCCTGTACTGTGCCAGGATCATGGACTGACCCCAGACCAGGTAGTCGCAATCGCGTCAAACGGAGG
GGGAAAGCAAGCCCTGGAAACCGTGCAAAGGTTGTTGCCGGTCCTTTGTCAAGACCACGGCCTTACACCG
GAGCAAGTCGTGGCCATTGCAAGCAATGGGGGTGGCAAACAGGCTCTTGAGACGGTTCAGAGACTTCTCC
CAGTTCTCTGTCAAGCCCACGGGCTGACTCCCGATCAAGTTGTAGCGATTGCGTCCAACGGTGGAGGGAA
ACAAGCATTGGAGACTGTCCAACGGCTCCTTCCCGTGTTGTGTCAAGCCCACGGTTTGACGCCTGCACAA
GTGGTCGCCATCGCCTCGAATGGCGGCGGTAAGCAGGCGCTGGAAACAGTACAGCGCCTGCTGCCTGTAC
TGTGCCAGGATCATGGACTGACCCCAGACCAGGTAGTCGCAATCGCGTCACATGACGGGGGAAAGCAAGC
CCTGGAAACCGTGCAAAGGTTGTTGCCGGTCCTTTGTCAAGACCACGGCCTTACACCGGAGCAAGTCGTG
GCCATTGCAAGCAATGGGGGTGGCAAACAGGCTCTTGAGACGGTTCAGAGACTTCTCCCAGTTCTCTGTC
AAGCCCACGGGCTGACTCCCGATCAAGTTGTAGCGATTGCGTCGCATGACGGAGGGAAACAAGCATTGGA
GACTGTCCAACGGCTCCTTCCCGTGTTGTGTCAAGCCCACGGTTTGACGCCTGCACAAGTGGTCGCCATC
GCCAGCCATGATGGCGGTAAGCAGGCGCTGGAAACAGTACAGCGCCTGCTGCCTGTACTGTGCCAGGATC
ATGGACTGACACCCGAACAGGTGGTCGCCATTGCTTCTAACATCGGAGGACGGCCAGCCTTGGAGTCCAT
CGTAGCCCAATTGTCCAGGCCCGATCCCGCGTTGGCTGCGTTAACGAATGACCATCTGGTGGCGTTGGCA
TGTCTTGGTGGACGACCCGCGCTCGATGCAGTCAAAAAGGGTCTGCCTCATGCTCCCGCATTGATCAAAA
GAACCAACCGGCGGATTCCCGAGAGAACTTCCCATCGAGTCGCGGGATCC
