>Addgene plasmid #41245 | TAL3071 | addgene partial sequence | sequence record 57118 | JDS-TALEN-F 5'-TAGGGGTCGGTAAACAGTGG-3'
GGCGGGTGAGCTTAGGGGGCCTCCGCTCCAGCTCGACACCGGGCAGCTGCTGAAGATCGCGAAGAGAGGG
GGAGTAACAGCGGTAGAGGCAGTGCACGCCTGGCGCAATGCGCTCACCGGGGCCCCCTTGAACCTGACCC
CAGACCAGGTAGTCGCAATCGCGTCAAACGGAGGGGGAAAGCAAGCCCTGGAAACCGTGCAAAGGTTGTT
GCCGGTCCTTTGTCAAGACCACGGCCTTACACCGGAGCAAGTCGTGGCCATTGCAAATAATAACGGTGGC
AAACAGGCTCTTGAGACGGTTCAGAGACTTCTCCCAGTTCTCTGTCAAGCCCACGGGCTGACTCCCGATC
AAGTTGTAGCGATTGCGTCCAACGGTGGAGGGAAACAAGCATTGGAGACTGTCCAACGGCTCCTTCCCGT
GTTGTGTCAAGCCCACGGTTTGACGCCTGCACAAGTGGTCGCCATCGCCTCGAATGGCGGCGGTAAGCAG
GCGCTGGAAACAGTACAGCGCCTGCTGCCTGTACTGTGCCAGGATCATGGACTGACCCCAGACCAGGTAG
TCGCAATCGCGTCAAACGGAGGGGGAAAGCAAGCCCTGGAAACCGTGCAAAGGTTGTTGCCGGTCCTTTG
TCAAGACCACGGCCTTACACCGGAGCAAGTCGTGGCCATTGCAAATAATAACGGTGGCAAACAGGCTCTT
GAGACGGTTCAGAGACTTCTCCCAGTTCTCTGTCAAGCCCACGGGCTGACTCCCGATCAAGTTGTAGCGA
TTGCGTCCAACGGTGGAGGGAAACAAGCATTGGAGACTGTCCAACGGCTCCTTCCCGTGTTGTGTCAAGC
CCACGGTTTGACGCCTGCACAAGTGGT
