[The description below was written by a language model from this plasmid's Addgene catalogue record.]
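Description:
TAL3071 is a TALEN expression plasmid built on the JDS70 backbone, a vector classed as mammalian expression with a T7 promoter option. It is propagated in E. coli as a high-copy plasmid under ampicillin selection; the record does not name the origin of replication. The insert, about 1.6 kb in a roughly 6.4 kb backbone, is an engineered TAL effector repeat array labelled ZebrafishCommunity-ets1a-Right. It is not the zebrafish ets1a coding sequence itself, but a custom DNA-binding domain designed to recognise an 18-nucleotide site in the zebrafish ets1a (ets1) locus. The array was cloned by restriction enzyme methods, and the cloning sites were destroyed in the process.

The backbone supplies the remaining parts of the nuclease. A 3X FLAG tag lies N-terminal to the repeat array and allows detection of the protein, while a wild-type FokI cleavage domain is fused at the C terminus. Expression in transfected cells is driven by the CMV promoter. The T7 designation indicates that the same open reading frame can be transcribed in vitro to produce mRNA, the usual delivery route for zebrafish embryo injection. The BGH reverse sequencing primer suggests a BGH polyadenylation region downstream, although no feature table is provided to confirm this.

Because FokI must dimerise to cut DNA, this "Right" monomer is meant to be used with a matching "Left" ets1a TALEN that binds the opposite strand across a spacer. The double-strand break the pair makes is repaired imprecisely, producing indels that disrupt the gene. The associated work used such engineered TALENs for targeted gene disruption in somatic zebrafish cells.
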