Addgene plasmid #41245: TAL3071
Depositing lab: Keith Joung. Publication: Targeted gene disruption in somatic zebrafish cells using engineered TALENs. Sander JD, Cade L, Khayter C, Reyon D, Peterson RT, Joung JK, Yeh JR. Nat Biotechnol. 2011 Aug 5;29(8):697-8. doi: 10.1038/nbt.1934. PubMed 21822241.
Backbone
  Vector backbone: JDS70
  Backbone manufacturer: Addgene plasmid #32285
  Backbone size w/o insert (bp): 6447
  Vector type: Mammalian Expression ; T7
Growth in bacteria
  Bacterial resistance: Ampicillin, 100 μg/mL
  Growth temperature: 37°C
  Growth strain: XL1 Blue
  Copy number: High Copy
Gene/Insert
  Gene/Insert name: ZebrafishCommunity-ets1a-Right (alt name: ets1a)
  Species: D. rerio (zebrafish)
  Insert size (bp): 1640
  Entrez Gene: ets1 (a.k.a. cb516, ets1a, id:ibd1116, zgc:110573)
  Promoter: CMV
  Tag / fusion protein: 3X Flag (N terminal on backbone); WT FOKI (C terminal on backbone)
  Cloning method: Restriction Enzyme; 5′ cloning site N/A (destroyed during cloning); 3′ cloning site N/A (destroyed during cloning)
  Sequencing primers: 5′ CMV-F; 3′ BGH-rev
Terms and licenses: Academic/Nonprofit Terms; Industry Terms: Not Available to Industry
Depositor comments: Target binding site: TTGTTTGTGTTTTCTCCA It is strongly recommended that users perform a diagnostic digest to verify this plasmid prior to use. For example, a double digest of the plasmid with BamHI and KpnI should result in two bands at 2.3kb and 5.8kb.
How to cite: TAL3071 was a gift from Keith Joung (Addgene plasmid # 41245 ; http://n2t.net/addgene:41245 ; RRID:Addgene_41245)
